Addgene plasmid #186856: pTRE3G-human cGAS:156-522aa-HA
Purpose: Doxycycline-dependent expression of human cGAS gene in mammalian cells by retroviral transduction
Depositing lab: Jonathan Kagan. Depositing organization: Boston Children's Hospital. Publication: Species-specific self-DNA detection mechanisms by mammalian cyclic GMP-AMP synthases. Mosallanejad K, Kennedy SN, Bahleda KM, Slavik KM, Zhou W, Govande AA, Hancks DC, Kranzusch PJ, Kagan JC. Sci Immunol. 2023 Jan 20;8(79):eabp9765. doi: 10.1126/sciimmunol.abp9765. Epub 2023 Jan 20. PubMed 36662885.
Backbone
  Vector backbone: pRetroX-TRE3G Vector
  Backbone manufacturer: Takara Bio
  Backbone size w/o insert (bp): 6600
  Vector type: Retroviral
  Selectable markers: Puromycin
Growth in bacteria
  Bacterial resistance: Ampicillin, 100 μg/mL
  Growth temperature: 37°C
  Growth strain: NEB Stable
  Copy number: High Copy
Gene/Insert
  Gene/Insert name: Human cGAS truncation mutant (156-522 a.a.) with C-terminal HA tag (alt names: cGAS; cGASdeltaN)
  Species: H. sapiens (human), Synthetic
  Insert size (bp): 1140
  Mutation: N-terminal truncation
  Entrez Gene: Adamts1 (a.k.a. ADAM-TS1, ADAMTS, ADAMTS-1, C3-C5, METH-1, METH1)
  Promoter: TRE3G
  Tag / fusion protein: HA (C terminal on insert)
  Cloning method: Ligation Independent Cloning
  Sequencing primers: 5′ pCEP_Fw (agagctcgtttagtgaaccg); 3′ MSCV_Rv (cagcggggctgctaaagcgcatgc)
Terms and licenses: Academic/Nonprofit Terms; Industry Terms: Not Available to Industry
Depositor comments: Contains Kozak sequence (gccacc) before start codon. Please visit https://www.biorxiv.org/content/10.1101/2022.03.09.483681v2 for bioRxiv preprint.
How to cite: pTRE3G-human cGAS:156-522aa-HA was a gift from Jonathan Kagan (Addgene plasmid # 186856 ; http://n2t.net/addgene:186856 ; RRID:Addgene_186856)
