[The description below was written by a language model from this plasmid's Addgene catalogue record and pLannotate feature annotations shown in this document.]
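Description:
pTRE3G-human cGAS:156-522aa-HA is a self-inactivating gammaretroviral vector built on the pRetroX-TRE3G backbone, designed for doxycycline-dependent expression of an N-terminally truncated human cGAS in mammalian cells after retroviral transduction. In bacteria it is maintained as a high-copy plasmid through a ColE1/pUC-type origin and selected with ampicillin via the β-lactamase gene. The sequenced record is 7,715 nt.

The viral genome is transcribed in packaging cells from a hybrid 5′ element in which the CMV enhancer and promoter are joined to a truncated LTR. This is followed by a Ψ packaging signal and a truncated, start-codon-less gag segment that support encapsidation of the RNA. The 3′ LTR carries a U3 deletion, so LTR promoter activity is lost after integration and expression depends on the internal promoters. The first of these is TRE3GV, a third-generation Tet-responsive promoter optimized for retroviral use. It drives the roughly 1.1 kb insert encoding cGAS residues 156–522, preceded by a Kozak sequence and fused at its C terminus to an HA epitope (annotated as a short fragment of a 3xHA feature, consistent with a single tag) for detection. TRE3GV requires the Tet-On 3G transactivator, which this plasmid does not encode and which must be supplied separately. Downstream, a mouse PGK promoter drives puromycin N-acetyltransferase for selection of transduced cells.

The construct comes from work on species-specific self-DNA detection by mammalian cGAS enzymes, where inducible expression allows the behaviour of the ΔN truncation to be examined. The catalogue's Entrez Gene link to Adamts1 appears to be erroneous, since both the insert name and the feature table identify human cGAS.
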