Features (pLannotate 1.2.2; 19 found; start..end, strand, type, name):
    331..534     +  promoter       CMV promoter: human cytomegalovirus (CMV) immediate early promoter
    535..710     +  LTR            5' LTR (truncated): truncated long terminal repeat from Moloney murine sarcoma virus
    832..1106    +  misc_feature   MESV Ψ (fragment): packaging signal of murine embryonic stem cell virus
   1173..1589    +  CDS            gag (truncated): truncated Moloney murine leukemia virus (MMLV) gag gene lacking the start codon
   1629..1978    +  promoter       TRE3GV promoter: 3rd-generation Tet-responsive promoter that can be activated by binding of Tet-On® 3G, optimized for retroviral and lentiviral vectors
   1994..3094    +  CDS            CGAS (fragment): CGAS_HUMAN - Also known as C6orf150 From Homo sapiens (Human).
   3095..3122    +  CDS            3xHA (fragment): three tandem HA epitope tags
   3155..3642    +  promoter       PGK promoter: mouse phosphoglycerate kinase 1 promoter
   3663..4262    +  CDS            PuroR: puromycin N-acetyltransferase; pac from Streptomyces alboniger; confers resistance to puromycin
   4329..4401    +  CDS            env (fragment): murine leukemia virus gPr80 envelope polyprotein precursor; env; proteolytically cleaved into gp70SU and p15TM subunits
   4443..4868    +  LTR            3' LTR (ΔU3): self-inactivating 3' long terminal repeat (LTR) from Moloney murine leukemia virus
   4937..4977    +  CDS            rop (fragment): Rop protein, which maintains plasmids at low copy number; rop
   5079..5117    +  misc_feature   bom (fragment): basis of mobility region from pBR322
   5134..5463    +  promoter       SV40 promoter: SV40 enhancer and early promoter
   5469..5570    +  misc_feature   bom (fragment): basis of mobility region from pBR322
   5756..6344    -  rep_origin     ori: high-copy-number ColE1/pMB1/pBR322/pUC origin of replication
   6515..7375    -  CDS            AmpR: β-lactamase; bla; confers resistance to ampicillin, carbenicillin, and related antibiotics
   7376..7480    -  promoter       AmpR promoter: bla
   7666..330     +  enhancer       CMV enhancer (across the origin): human cytomegalovirus immediate early enhancer
>Addgene plasmid #186856 | pTRE3G-human cGAS:156-522aa-HA | addgene full sequence | sequence record 366049 | Addgene NGS Result
GTTCATAGCCCATATATGGAGTTCCGCGTTACATAACTTACGGTAAATGGCCCGCCTGGCTGACCGCCCA
ACGACCCCCGCCCATTGACGTCAATAATGACGTATGTTCCCATAGTAACGCCAATAGGGACTTTCCATTG
ACGTCAATGGGTGGAGTATTTACGGTAAACTGCCCACTTGGCAGTACATCAAGTGTATCATATGCCAAGT
ACGCCCCCTATTGACGTCAATGACGGTAAATGGCCCGCCTGGCATTATGCCCAGTACATGACCTTATGGG
ACTTTCCTACTTGGCAGTACATCTACGTATTAGTCATCGCTATTACCATGGTGATGCGGTTTTGGCAGTA
CATCAATGGGCGTGGATAGCGGTTTGACTCACGGGGATTTCCAAGTCTCCACCCCATTGACGTCAATGGG
AGTTTGTTTTGGCACCAAAATCAACGGGACTTTCCAAAATGTCGTAACAACTCCGCCCCATTGACGCAAA
TGGGCGGTAGGCGTGTACGGTGGGAGGTCTATATAAGCAGAGCTCAATAAAAGAGCCCACAACCCCTCAC
TCGGCGCGCCAGTCTTCCGATAGACTGCGTCGCCCGGGTACCCGTATTCCCAATAAAGCCTCTTGCTGTT
TGCATCCGAATCGTGGTCTCGCTGTTCCTTGGGAGGGTCTCCTCTGAGTGATTGACTACCCACGACGGGG
GTCTTTCATTTGGGGGCTCGTCCGGGATTTGGAGACCCCTGCCCAGGGACCACCGACCCACCACCGGGAG
GTAAGCTGGCCAGCAACTTATCTGTGTCTGTCCGATTGTCTAGTGTCTATGTTTGATGTTATGCGCCTGC
GTCTGTACTAGTTAGCTAACTAGCTCTGTATCTGGCGGACCCGTGGTGGAACTGACGAGTTCTGAACACC
CGGCCGCAACCCTGGGAGACGTCCCAGGGACTTTGGGGGCCGTTTTTGTGGCCCGACCTGAGGAAGGGAG
TCGATGTGGAATCCGACCCCGTCAGGATATGTGGTTCTGGTAGGAGACGAGAACCTAAAACAGTTCCCGC
CTCCGTCTGAATTTTTGCTTTCGGTTTGGAACCGAAGCCGCGCGTCTTGTCTGCTGCAGCGCTGCAGCAT
CGTTCTGTGTTGTCTCTGTCTGACTGTGTTTCTGTATTTGTCTGAAAATTAGGGCCAGACTGTTACCACT
CCCTTAAGTTTGACCTTAGGTCACTGGAAAGATGTCGAGCGGATCGCTCACAACCAGTCGGTAGATGTCA
AGAAGAGACGTTGGGTTACCTTCTGCTCTGCAGAATGGCCAACCTTTAACGTCGGATGGCCGCGAGACGG
CACCTTTAACCGAGACCTCATCACCCAGGTTAAGATCAAGGTCTTTTCACCTGGCCCGCATGGACACCCA
GACCAGGTCCCCTACATCGTGACCTGGGAAGCCTTGGCTTTTGACCCCCCTCCCTGGGTCAAGCCCTTTG
TACACCCTAAGCCTCCGCCTCCTCTTCCTCCATCCGCCCCGTCTCTCCCCCTTGAACCTCCTCGTTCGAC
CCCGCCTCGATCCTCCCTTTATCCAGCCCTCACTCCTTCTCTAGGCGCCGGAATTGAAGATCTCGATGAG
GCCCTTTCGTCTTCACTCGAGTTTACTCCCTATCAGTGATAGAGAACGTATGAAGAGTTTACTCCCTATC
AGTGATAGAGAACGTATGCAGACTTTACTCCCTATCAGTGATAGAGAACGTATAAGGAGTTTACTCCCTA
TCAGTGATAGAGAACGTATGACCAGTTTACTCCCTATCAGTGATAGAGAACGTATCTACAGTTTACTCCC
TATCAGTGATAGAGAACGTATATCCAGTTTACTCCCTATCAGTGATAGAGAACGTATGTCGAGGTAGGCG
TGTACGGTGGGCGCCTATAAAAGCAGAGCTCGTTTAGTGAACCGTCAGATCGCCTGGAGCAATTCCACAA
CACTTTTGTCTTATACTTGGATCCGCCACCATGAGGGATGCGGCGCCTGGGGCCTCGAAGCTCCGGGCGG
TTTTGGAGAAGTTGAAGCTCAGCCGCGATGATATCTCCACGGCGGCGGGGATGGTGAAAGGGGTTGTGGA
CCACCTGCTGCTCAGACTGAAGTGCGACTCCGCGTTCAGAGGCGTCGGGCTGCTGAACACCGGGAGCTAC
TATGAGCACGTGAAGATTTCTGCACCTAATGAATTTGATGTCATGTTTAAACTGGAAGTCCCCAGAATTC
AACTAGAAGAATATTCCAACACTCGTGCATATTACTTTGTGAAATTTAAAAGAAATCCGAAAGAAAATCC
TCTGAGTCAGTTTTTAGAAGGTGAAATATTATCAGCTTCTAAGATGCTGTCAAAGTTTAGGAAAATCATT
AAGGAAGAAATTAACGACATTAAAGATACAGATGTCATCATGAAGAGGAAAAGAGGAGGGAGCCCTGCTG
TAACACTTCTTATTAGTGAAAAAATATCTGTGGATATAACCCTGGCTTTGGAATCAAAAAGTAGCTGGCC
TGCTAGCACCCAAGAAGGCCTGCGCATTCAAAACTGGCTTTCAGCAAAAGTTAGGAAGCAACTACGACTA
AAGCCATTTTACCTTGTACCCAAGCATGCAAAGGAAGGAAATGGTTTCCAAGAAGAAACATGGCGGCTAT
CCTTCTCTCACATCGAAAAGGAAATTTTGAACAATCATGGAAAATCTAAAACGTGCTGTGAAAACAAAGA
AGAGAAATGTTGCAGGAAAGATTGTTTAAAACTAATGAAATACCTTTTAGAACAGCTGAAAGAAAGGTTT
AAAGACAAAAAACATCTGGATAAATTCTCTTCTTATCATGTGAAAACTGCCTTCTTTCACGTATGTACCC
AGAACCCTCAAGACAGTCAGTGGGACCGCAAAGACCTGGGCCTCTGCTTTGATAACTGCGTGACATACTT
TCTTCAGTGCCTCAGGACAGAAAAACTTGAGAATTATTTTATTCCTGAATTCAATCTATTCTCTAGCAAC
TTAATTGACAAAAGAAGTAAAGAATTTCTGACAAAGCAAATTGAATATGAAAGAAACAATGAGTTTCCAG
TTTTTGATGAATTTTACCCATACGATGTTCCAGATTACGCTTGAGCGGCCGCGCCGGCGGGCCCGAATTC
TACCGGGTAGGGGAGGCGCTTTTCCCAAGGCAGTCTGGAGCATGCGCTTTAGCAGCCCCGCTGGGCACTT
GGCGCTACACAAGTGGCCTCTGGCCTCGCACACATTCCACATCCACCGGTAGGCGCCAACCGGCTCCGTT
CTTTGGTGGCCCCTTCGCGCCACCTTCTACTCCTCCCCTAGTCAGGAAGTTCCCCCCCGCCCCGCAGCTC
GCGTCGTGCAGGACGTGACAAATGGAAGTAGCACGTCTCACTAGTCTCGTGCAGATGGACAGCACCGCTG
AGCAATGGAAGCGGGTAGGCCTTTGGGGCAGCGGCCAATAGCAGCTTTGCTCCTTCGCTTTCTGGGCTCA
GAGGCTGGGAAGGGGTGGGTCCGGGGGCGGGCTCAGGGGCGGGGCGGGCGCCCGAAGGTCCTCCGGAGGC
CCGGCATTCTGCACGCTTCAAAAGCGCACGTCTGCCGCGCTGTTCTCCTCTTCCTCATCTCCGGGCCTTT
CGACCTGCAGCCCAAGCTTACCATGACCGAGTACAAGCCCACGGTGCGCCTCGCCACCCGCGACGACGTC
CCCAGGGCCGTACGCACCCTCGCCGCCGCGTTCGCCGACTACCCCGCCACGCGCCACACCGTCGATCCGG
ACCGCCACATCGAGCGGGTCACCGAGCTGCAAGAACTCTTCCTCACGCGCGTCGGGCTCGACATCGGCAA
GGTGTGGGTCGCGGACGACGGCGCCGCGGTGGCGGTCTGGACCACGCCGGAGAGCGTCGAAGCGGGGGCG
GTGTTCGCCGAGATCGGCCCGCGCATGGCCGAGTTGAGCGGTTCCCGGCTGGCCGCGCAGCAACAGATGG
AAGGCCTCCTGGCGCCGCACCGGCCCAAGGAGCCCGCGTGGTTCCTGGCCACCGTCGGCGTCTCGCCCGA
CCACCAGGGCAAGGGTCTGGGCAGCGCCGTCGTGCTCCCCGGAGTGGAGGCGGCCGAGCGCGCCGGGGTG
CCCGCCTTCCTGGAGACCTCCGCGCCCCGCAACCTCCCCTTCTACGAGCGGCTCGGCTTCACCGTCACCG
CCGACGTCGAGGTGCCCGAAGGACCGCGCACCTGGTGCATGACCCGCAAGCCCGGTGCCTGACGCCCGCC
CCACGACCCGCAGCGCCCGACCGAAAGGAGCGCACGACCCCATGCATCGGCGTCTCGAGATATCAGTGGT
CCAGGCTCTAGTTTTGACTCAACAATATCACCAGCTGAAGCCTATAGAGTACGAGCCATAGATAAAATAA
AAGATTTTATTTAGTCTCCAGAAAAAGGGGGGAATGAAAGACCCCACCTGTAGGTTTGGCAAGCTAGCTT
AAGTAACGCCATTTTGCAAGGCATGGAAAAATACATAACTGAGAATAGAGAAGTTCAGATCAAGGTCAGG
AACAGATGGAACAGGGTCGACCCTAGAGAACCATCAGATGTTTCCAGGGTGCCCCAAGGACCTGAAATGA
CCCTGTGCCTTATTTGAACTAACCAATCAGTTCGCTTCTCGCTTCTGTTCGCGCGCTTCTGCTCCCCGAG
CTCAATAAAAGAGCCCACAACCCCTCACTCGGGGCGCCAGTCCTCCGATTGACTGAGTCGCCCGGGTACC
CGTGTATCCAATAAACCCTCTTGCAGTTGCATCCGACTTGTGGTCTCGCTGTTCCTTGGGAGGGTCTCCT
CTGAGTGATTGACTACCCGTCAGCGGGGGTCTTTCATTTGGGGGCTCGTCCGGGATCGGGAGACCCCTGC
CCAGGGACCACCGACCCACCACCGGGAGGTAAGCTGGCTGCCTCGCGCGTTTCGGTGATGACGGTGAAAA
CCTCTGACACATGCAGCTCCCGGAGACGGTCACAGCTTGTCTGTAAGCGGATGCCGGGAGCAGACAAGCC
CGTCAGGGCGCGTCAGCGGGTGTTGGCGGGTGTCGGGGCGCAGCCATGACCCAGTCACGTAGCGATAGCG
GAGTGTAGATCCGGCTGTGGAATGTGTGTCAGTTAGGGTGTGGAAAGTCCCCAGGCTCCCCAGCAGGCAG
AAGTATGCAAAGCATGCATCTCAATTAGTCAGCAACCAGGTGTGGAAAGTCCCCAGGCTCCCCAGCAGGC
AGAAGTATGCAAAGCATGCATCTCAATTAGTCAGCAACCATAGTCCCGCCCCTAACTCCGCCCATCCCGC
CCCTAACTCCGCCCAGTTCCGCCCATTCTCCGCCCCATGGCTGACTAATTTTTTTTATTTATGCAGAGGC
CGAGGCCGCCTCGGCCTCTGAGCTATTCCAGAAGTAGTGAGGAGGCTTTTTTGGAGGCCTAGGCTTTTGC
AAAAAGCTTACTGGCTTAACTATGCGGCATCAGAGCAGATTGTACTGAGAGTGCACCATATGCGGTGTGA
AATACCGCACAGATGCGTAAGGAGAAAATACCGCATCAGGCGCTCTTCCGCTTCCTCGCTCACTGACTCG
CTGCGCTCGGTCGTTCGGCTGCGGCGAGCGGTATCAGCTCACTCAAAGGCGGTAATACGGTTATCCACAG
AATCAGGGGATAACGCAGGAAAGAACATGTGAGCAAAAGGCCAGCAAAAGGCCAGGAACCGTAAAAAGGC
CGCGTTGCTGGCGTTTTTCCATAGGCTCCGCCCCCCTGACGAGCATCACAAAAATCGACGCTCAAGTCAG
AGGTGGCGAAACCCGACAGGACTATAAAGATACCAGGCGTTTCCCCCTGGAAGCTCCCTCGTGCGCTCTC
CTGTTCCGACCCTGCCGCTTACCGGATACCTGTCCGCCTTTCTCCCTTCGGGAAGCGTGGCGCTTTCTCA
TAGCTCACGCTGTAGGTATCTCAGTTCGGTGTAGGTCGTTCGCTCCAAGCTGGGCTGTGTGCACGAACCC
CCCGTTCAGCCCGACCGCTGCGCCTTATCCGGTAACTATCGTCTTGAGTCCAACCCGGTAAGACACGACT
TATCGCCACTGGCAGCAGCCACTGGTAACAGGATTAGCAGAGCGAGGTATGTAGGCGGTGCTACAGAGTT
CTTGAAGTGGTGGCCTAACTACGGCTACACTAGAAGGACAGTATTTGGTATCTGCGCTCTGCTGAAGCCA
GTTACCTTCGGAAAAAGAGTTGGTAGCTCTTGATCCGGCAAACAAACCACCGCTGGTAGCGGTGGTTTTT
TTGTTTGCAAGCAGCAGATTACGCGCAGAAAAAAAGGATCTCAAGAAGATCCTTTGATCTTTTCTACGGG
GTCTGACGCTCAGTGGAACGAAAACTCACGTTAAGGGATTTTGGTCATGAGATTATCAAAAAGGATCTTC
ACCTAGATCCTTTTAAATTAAAAATGAAGTTTTAAATCAATCTAAAGTATATATGAGTAAACTTGGTCTG
ACAGTTACCAATGCTTAATCAGTGAGGCACCTATCTCAGCGATCTGTCTATTTCGTTCATCCATAGTTGC
CTGACTCCCCGTCGTGTAGATAACTACGATACGGGAGGGCTTACCATCTGGCCCCAGTGCTGCAATGATA
CCGCGAGACCCACGCTCACCGGCTCCAGATTTATCAGCAATAAACCAGCCAGCCGGAAGGGCCGAGCGCA
GAAGTGGTCCTGCAACTTTATCCGCCTCCATCCAGTCTATTAATTGTTGCCGGGAAGCTAGAGTAAGTAG
TTCGCCAGTTAATAGTTTGCGCAACGTTGTTGCCATTGCTGCAGGCATCGTGGTGTCACGCTCGTCGTTT
GGTATGGCTTCATTCAGCTCCGGTTCCCAACGATCAAGGCGAGTTACATGATCCCCCATGTTGTGCAAAA
AAGCGGTTAGCTCCTTCGGTCCTCCGATCGTTGTCAGAAGTAAGTTGGCCGCAGTGTTATCACTCATGGT
TATGGCAGCACTGCATAATTCTCTTACTGTCATGCCATCCGTAAGATGCTTTTCTGTGACTGGTGAGTAC
TCAACCAAGTCATTCTGAGAATAGTGTATGCGGCGACCGAGTTGCTCTTGCCCGGCGTCAACACGGGATA
ATACCGCGCCACATAGCAGAACTTTAAAAGTGCTCATCATTGGAAAACGTTCTTCGGGGCGAAAACTCTC
AAGGATCTTACCGCTGTTGAGATCCAGTTCGATGTAACCCACTCGTGCACCCAACTGATCTTCAGCATCT
TTTACTTTCACCAGCGTTTCTGGGTGAGCAAAAACAGGAAGGCAAAATGCCGCAAAAAAGGGAATAAGGG
CGACACGGAAATGTTGAATACTCATACTCTTCCTTTTTCAATATTATTGAAGCATTTATCAGGGTTATTG
TCTCATGAGCGGATACATATTTGAATGTATTTAGAAAAATAAACAAATAGGGGTTCCGCGCACATTTCCC
CGAAAAGTGCCACCTGACGTCTAAGAAACCATTATTATCATGACATTAACCTATAAAAATAGGCGTATCA
CGAGGCCCTTTCGTCTTCAAGAATTAGCTTGGCCATTGCATACGTTGTATCCATATCATAATATGTACAT
TTATATTGGCTCATGTCCAACATTACCGCCATGTTGACATTGATTATTGACTAGTTATTAATAGTAATCA
ATTACGGGGTCATTA
